Addgene plasmid #57148: mPA-GFP-Mito-7
Purpose: Localization: Mitochondria, Excitation: 400 / 504, Emission: 515 / 517
Depositing lab: Michael Davidson. Depositing organization: Florida State University, Tallahassee.
Backbone
  Vector backbone: mPA-GFP
  Backbone size w/o insert (bp): 4750
  Vector type: Mammalian Expression
  Selectable markers: Neomycin (select with G418)
Growth in bacteria
  Bacterial resistance: Kanamycin, 50 μg/mL
  Growth temperature: 37°C
  Growth strain: DH5alpha
  Copy number: High Copy
Gene/Insert
  Gene/Insert name: Mito (alt name: NM_004074.2)
  Species: H. sapiens (human)
  Entrez Gene: COX8A (a.k.a. COX, COX8, COX8-2, COX8L, MC4DN15, VIII, VIII-L)
  Promoter: CMV
  Tag / fusion protein: mPA-GFP
  Cloning method: Unknown
  Sequencing primers: 5′ CMV-F; 3′ SV40pA-R
Terms and licenses: Academic/Nonprofit Terms; Industry Terms
Depositor comments: . Excitation = 400 / 504; Emission = 515 / 517
How to cite: mPA-GFP-Mito-7 was a gift from Michael Davidson (Addgene plasmid # 57148 ; http://n2t.net/addgene:57148 ; RRID:Addgene_57148)
