[The description below was written by a language model from this plasmid's Addgene catalogue record.]
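Description:
mPA-GFP-Mito-7 is a mammalian expression plasmid that targets a monomeric photoactivatable GFP (mPA-GFP) to mitochondria. It is built on an mPA-GFP backbone recorded as about 4.75 kb without the insert, is maintained in E. coli as a high-copy plasmid under kanamycin selection, and carries a neomycin resistance marker that allows G418 selection of transfected mammalian cells. No feature table accompanies the record, so the specific origin of replication and the promoters driving the resistance marker are not stated. A 3′ sequencing primer named for the SV40 polyadenylation signal suggests that this element lies downstream of the coding region.

The insert, named "Mito", derives from human COX8A, which encodes cytochrome c oxidase subunit 8A. The N-terminal presequence of this protein is widely used as a mitochondrial import signal that directs fused cargo to the mitochondrial matrix, although the record does not specify how much of the gene is included. Expression is driven by the CMV promoter, giving strong constitutive transcription in most mammalian cell lines. The record does not state the orientation of the fusion, the linker, or the cloning method.

The listed spectral values, excitation 400 / 504 nm and emission 515 / 517 nm, are presumably those of the fluorophore before and after photoactivation. PA-GFP is weakly fluorescent under 488 nm-range excitation until irradiated with violet light, after which it becomes brightly green. The construct is therefore suited to live-cell imaging in which a selected subset of mitochondria is optically highlighted and followed over time, for example to study mitochondrial movement, fusion and content mixing, or turnover.
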