>Addgene plasmid #57148 | mPA-GFP-Mito-7 | depositor partial sequence | sequence record 88292 | insert sequence
CCATGACGTCAATGGGAGTTGTTTGGCACCAAAATCAACGGGACTTTCCAAAATGTCGTAACAACTCCGC
CCCATTGACGCAAATGGGCGGTAGGCGTGTACGGTGGGAGGTCTATATAAGCAGAGCTGGTTTAGTGAAC
CGTCAGATCCGCTAGCATGTCCGTCCTGACGCCGCTGCTGCTGCGGGGCTTGACAGGCTCGGCCCGGCGG
CTCCCAGTGCCGCGCGCCAAGATCCATTCGTTGGGGGATCCACCGGTCGCCACCATGGTGAGCAAGGGCG
AGGAGCTGTTCACCGGGGTGGTGCCCATCCTGGTCGAGCTGGACGGCGACGTAAACGGCCACAAGTTCAG
CGTGTCCGGCGAGGGCGAGGGCGATGCCACCTACGGCAAGCTGACCCTGAAGTTCATCTGCACCACCGGC
AAGCTGCCCGTGCCCTGGCCCACCCTCGTGACCACCTTCAGCTACGGCGTGCAGTGCTTCAGCCGCTACC
CCGACCACATGAAGCAGCACGACTTCTTCAAGTCCGCCATGCCCGAAGGCTACGTCCAGGAGCGCACCAT
CTTCTTCAAGGACGACGGCAACTACAAGACCCGCGCCGAGGTGAAGTTCGAGGGCGACACCCTGGTGAAC
CGCATCGAGCTGAAGGGCATCGACTTCAAGGAGGACGGCAACATCCTGGGGCACAAGCTGGAGTACAACT
ACAACAGCCACAACGTCTATATCATGGCCGACAAGCAGAAGAACGGCATCAAGGCCAACTTCAAGATCCG
CCACAACATCGAGGACGGCAGCGTGCAGCTCGCCGACCACTACCAGCAGAACACCCCCATCGGCGACGGC
CCCGTGCTGCTGCCCGACAACCACTACCTGAGCCACCAGTCCAAGCTGAGCAAAGACCCCAACGAGAAGC
GCGATCACATGGTCCTGCTGGAGTTCGTGACCGCCGCCGGGATCACTCTCGGCATGGACGAGCTGTACAA
GTAAAGCGGCCGCGACTCTAGATCATAATCAGCCATACCACATTTGTAGAGGTTTTACTTGCTTTAAAAA
ACCTCCCACACCTCCCCCTGAACCTGAAACATAAAATGAATGCAATTGTTGTTGTTAACTTGTTATTGCA
GCTTATAATGGTTACA
