>Addgene plasmid #57148 | mPA-GFP-Mito-7 | addgene partial sequence | sequence record 116827 | CMV-F 5'-CGCAAATGGGCGGTAGGCGTG-3'
TGGTTTAGTGAACCGTCAGATCCGCTAGCATGTTCCGTCCTGACGCCGCTGCTGCTGCGGGGCTTGACAG
GCTCGGCCCGGCGGCTCCCAGTGCCGCGCGCCAAGATCCATTCGTTGGGGGATCCACCGGTCGCCACCAT
GGTGAGCAAGGGCGAGGAGCTGTTCACCGGGGTGGTGCCCATCCTGGTCGAGCTGGACGGCGACGTAAAC
GGCCACAAGTTCAGCGTGTCCGGCGAGGGCGAGGGCGATGCCACCTACGGCAAGCTGACCCTGAAGTTCA
TCTGCACCACCGGCAAGCTGCCCGTGCCCTGGCCCACCCTCGTGACCACCTTCAGCTACGGCGTGCAGTG
CTTCAGCCGCTACCCCGACCACATGAAGCAGCACGACTTCTTCAAGTCCGCCATGCCCGAAGGCTACGTC
CAGGAGCGCACCATCTTCTTCAAGGACGACGGCAACTACAAGACCCGCGCCGAGGTGAAGTTCGAGGGCG
ACACCCTGGTGAACCGCATCGAGCTGAAGGGCATCGACTTCAAGGAGGACGGCAACATCCTGGGGCACAA
GCTGGAGTACAACTACAACAGCCACAACGTCTATATCATGGCCGACAAGCAGAAGAACGGCATCAAGGCC
AACTTCAAGATCCGCCACAACATCGAGGACGGCAGCGTGCAGCTCGCCGACCACTACCAGCAGAACACCC
CCATCGGCGACGGCCCCGTGCTGCTGCCCGACAACCACTACCTGAGCCACCAGTCCAAGCTGAGCAAAGA
CCCCAACGAGAAGCGCGATCACATGGTCCTGCTGGAGTTCGTGACCGCCGCCGGGATCACTCTCGGCATG
GACGAGCTGTACAAGTAAAGCGGCCGCGACTCTAGATCATAATCAGCC
