>Addgene plasmid #57148 | mPA-GFP-Mito-7 | addgene partial sequence | sequence record 116828 | CMV-F 5'-CGCAAATGGGCGGTAGGCGTG-3'
AGCTGGTTTAGTGAACCGTCAGATCCGCTAGCATGTCCGTCCTGACGCCGCTGCTGCTGCGGGGCTTGAC
AGGCTCGGCCCGGCGGCTCCCAGTGCCGCGCGCCAAGATCCATTCGTTGGGGGATCCACCGGTCGCCACC
ATGGTGAGCAAGGGCGAGGAGCTGTTCACCGGGGTGGTGCCCATCCTGGTCGAGCTGGACGGCGACGTAA
ACGGCCACAAGTTCAGCGTGTCCGGCGAGGGCGAGGGCGATGCCACCTACGGCAAGCTGACCCTGAAGTT
CATCTGCACCACCGGCAAGCTGCCCGTGCCCTGGCCCACCCTCGTGACCACCTTCAGCTACGGCGTGCAG
TGCTTCAGCCGCTACCCCGACCACATGAAGCAGCACGACTTCTTCAAGTCCGCCATGCCCGAAGGCTACG
TCCAGGAGCGCACCATCTTCTTCAAGGACGACGGCAACTACAAGACCCGCGCCGAGGTGAAGTTCGAGGG
CGACACCCTGGTGAACCGCATCGAGCTGAAGGGCATCGACTTCAAGGAGGACGGCAACATCCTGGGGCAC
AAGCTGGAGTACAACTACAACAGCCACAACGTCTATATCATGGCCGACAAGCAGAAGAACGGCATCAAGG
CCAACTTCAAGATCCGCCACAACATCGAGGACGGCAGCGTGCAGCTCGCCGACCACTACCAGCAGAACAC
CCCCATCGGCGACGGCCCCGTGCTGCTGCCCGACAACCACTACCTGAGCCACCAGTCCAAGCTGAGCAAA
GACCCCAACGAGAAGCGCGATCACATGGTCCTGCTGGAGTTCGTGACCGCCGCCGGGATCACTCTCGGCA
TGGACGAGCTGTACAAGTAAAGCGGCCGCGACTCTAGATCATAATCAGCC
